>Addgene plasmid #31737 | GFP-Rab10 | addgene partial sequence | sequence record 37982 | EGFP-C 5'-CATGGTCCTGCTGGAGTTCGTG-3'
CTGTACAAGCACCGGTATACAAGTTTGTACAAAAAAGCAGGCTCCGCGGCCGCCCCCTTCACCTTGGAAA
TGGCAAAGAAAACCTACGATTTGCTCTTTAAACTGTTGCTGATCGGTGATTCAGGAGTGGGCAAGACGTG
CATATTGTTCCGGTTCTCGGATGATGCATTCACGTCCACGTTCATATCGACCATAGGCATCGATTTCAAA
ATCAAAACAGTCGAGCTGCGCGGCAAGAAGATCAAGCTGCAAATATGGGACACCGCCGGCCAGGAGCGGT
TCCACACGATAACCACCTCGTACTATCGAGGCGCCATGGGCATAATGCTGGTCTATGACATAACGAACGA
GAAGAGTTTCGAGAACATAGTCAAATGGTTACGGAATATAGACGAGCACGCCAACGAGGATGTGGAGAAG
ATGATCCTCGGCAACAAGTGCGATATGACGGACAAGAGGGTGGTCAACAAGGAGCGCGGCGAAGCGATTG
CCCGTGAACATGGCATTCGGTTTATGGAAACATCCGCCAAGTCGAACATAAACATCGAGCGGGCCTTCTG
CGAGCTGGCCGAGGCCATTCTGGACAAGACATCAGGACGCGAGTCGGCGGAGAATCAGGAGCGCGTGATT
ATCGATCGCCGGAACCAGGAGAAGGCGCCGGGCTACAGCAAGTGCTGCGCGAAGGGTGGGCGCGCCGACC
CAGCTTTCTTGTACAAAGTGGTGACGTAAGCTAGCAGGATCTTTGTGAAGGAACCTTACTTCTGTGGTGT
GACATAATTGGACAAACTACCTACAGAGATTTAAAGCTCTAAGGT
