[The description below was written by a language model from this plasmid's Addgene catalogue record.]
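Description:
GFP-Rab10 is an insect-cell expression plasmid built on pAGW, a destination vector from the Drosophila Gateway Collection. The backbone supplies an Actin promoter for strong constitutive expression in Drosophila cells and a GFP coding sequence positioned upstream of the Gateway cassette, so that any gene recombined into the vector is expressed as an N-terminal GFP fusion. In bacteria the plasmid is selected with ampicillin; the record lists the copy number as unknown and does not describe the origin of replication. No feature table is provided, so details such as the polyadenylation signal or residual att recombination sites flanking the insert are not documented here, although attB-type scars are the normal outcome of Gateway cloning.

The insert is Rab10 from Drosophila melanogaster (CG17060), a member of the Rab family of small GTPases that mark and regulate distinct membrane trafficking compartments. It was introduced by Gateway recombination, which places it in frame behind GFP. Tagging at the N terminus is the usual choice for Rab proteins because it leaves the C terminus free; that end normally carries the lipid modification needed for membrane attachment.

The resulting fusion serves as a fluorescent marker for Rab10-associated organelles in transfected fly cells. The associated publication concerns the localization of the motor protein Kinesin-73 to Rab5-containing organelles, which suggests this construct was one of a set of GFP-Rab markers used to compare the motor's distribution with different endomembrane compartments by fluorescence microscopy, though the record does not spell out its specific role.
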