Addgene plasmid #31737: GFP-Rab10
Depositing lab: Ron Vale. Depositing organization: University of California, San Francisco (UCSF). Publication: Kinesin-73 is a processive motor that localizes to Rab5-containing organelles. Huckaba TM, Gennerich A, Wilhelm JE, Chishti AH, Vale RD. J Biol Chem. 2011 Mar 4;286(9):7457-67. Epub 2010 Dec 18. 10.1074/jbc.M110.167023 PubMed 21169635.
Backbone
  Vector backbone: pAGW
  Backbone manufacturer: Drosophila Gateway Collection
  Vector type: Insect Expression
Growth in bacteria
  Bacterial resistance: Ampicillin, 100 μg/mL
  Growth temperature: 37°C
  Growth strain: DH5alpha
  Copy number: Unknown
Gene/Insert
  Gene/Insert name: Rab10
  Species: D. melanogaster (fly)
  Entrez Gene: Rab10 (a.k.a. Dmel_CG17060, AAF50924, CG17060, DRAB10, DRab10, DmRab10, Dmel\CG17060, O15971, Rab-r10, rab10)
  Promoter: Actin
  Tag / fusion protein: GFP (N terminal on backbone)
  Cloning method: Gateway Cloning
  Sequencing primers: 5′ EGFP-C
Terms and licenses: Academic/Nonprofit Terms; Industry Terms: Not Available to Industry
How to cite: GFP-Rab10 was a gift from Ron Vale (Addgene plasmid # 31737 ; http://n2t.net/addgene:31737 ; RRID:Addgene_31737)
